>Addgene plasmid #218892 | pEN-X-A-ccdB-G-Z | addgene full sequence | sequence record 434966 | Addgene NGS Result
CAATAACTGTGATCCACCACAAGCGCCAGAGTTTTCCCAGTCACGACGTTGTAAAACGACGGCCAGTCAT
GCATAATCCGCACGCATCTGGAATAAGGAAGTGCCATTCCGCCTGACCTGAAGACGTGTGACGTCTCCTG
CCACCTTGAGACCGTCGACTTATATTCCCCAGAACATCAGGTTAATGGCGTTTTTGATGTCATTTTCGCG
GTGGCTGAGATCAGCCACTTCTTCCCCGATAACGGAGACTGGCACACTGGCCATATCGGTGGTCATCATG
CGCCAGCTTTCATCCCCGATATGCACCACCGGGTAAAGTTCACGGGAGACTTTATCTGACAGCAGACGTG
CACTGGCCAGGGGGATCACCATCCGTCGCCCGGGCGTGTCAATAATATCACTCTGTACATCCACAAACAG
ACGATAACGGCTCTCTCTTTTATAGGTGTAAACCTTAAACTGCATTTCACCAGTCCCTGTTCTCGTCAGC
AAAAGAGCCGTTCATTTCAATAAACCGGGCGACCTCAGCCATCCCTTCCTGATTTTCCGCTTTCCAGCGT
TCGGCACGCAGACGACGGGCTTCATTCTGCATGGTTGTGCTTACCAGACCGGAGATATTGACATCATATA
TGCCTTGAGCAACTGATAGCTGTCGCTGTCAACTGTCACTGTAATACGCTGCTTCATAGCACACCTCTTT
TTGACATACTTCGGGTATACATATCAGTATATATTCTTATACCGCAAAAATCAGCGCGCAAATACGCATA
CTGTTATCTGGCTTTTAGTAAGCCGGATCCACGCGTTTACGCCCCGCCCTGCCACTCATCGCAGTACTGT
TGTAATTCATTAAGCATTCTGCCGACATGGAAGCCATCACAGACGGCATGATGAACCTGAATCGCCAGCG
GCATCAGCACCTTGTCGCCTTGCGTATAATATTTGCCCATGGTGAAAACGGGGGCGAAGAAGTTGTCCAT
ATTGGCCACGTTTAAATCAAAACTGGTGAAACTCACCCAGGGATTGGCTGACACGAAAAACATATTCTCA
ATAAACCCTTTAGGGAAATAGGCCAGGTTTTCACCGTAACACGCCACATCTTGCGAATATATGTGTAGAA
ACTGCCGGAAATCGTCGTGGTATTCACTCCAGAGCGATGAAAACGTTTCAGTTTGCTCATGGAAAACGGT
GTAACAAGGGTGAACACTATCCCATATCACCAGCTCACCGTCTTTCATTGCCATACGGAATTCCGGATGA
GCATTCATCAGGCGGGCAAGAATGTGAATAAAGGCCGGATAAAACTTGTGCTTATTTTTCTTTACGGTCT
TTAAAAAGGCCGTAATATCCAGCTGAACGGTCTGGTTATAGGTACATTGAGCAACTGACTGAAATGCCTC
AAAATGTTCTTTACGATGCCATTGGGATATATCAACGGTGGTATATCCAGTGATTTTTTTCTCCATTTTA
GCTTCCTTAGCTCCTGAAAATCTCGCCGGATCCTAACTCAAAATCCACACATTATACGAGCCGGAAGCAT
AAAGTGTAAAGCCTGGGGTGCCTAATGCGGCCGCGGTCTCAGTATGCAATGAGACGCGTATAGTCTTCAG
GCTAGGTGGAGGCTCAGTGATGATAAGTCTGCGATGGTGGATGCATGTGTCATGGTCATAGCTGTTTCCT
GTGTGAAATTGTTATCCGCTCAGAGGGCACAATCCTATTCCGCGCTATCCGACAATCTCCAAGACATTAG
GTGGAGTTCAGTTCGGCGTATGGCATATGTCGCTGGAAAGAACATGTGAGCAAAAGGCCAGCAAAAGGCC
AGGAACCGTAAAAAGGCCGCGTTGCTGGCGTTTTTCCATAGGCTCCGCCCCCCTGACGAGCATCACAAAA
ATCGACGCTCAAGTCAGAGGTGGCGAAACCCGACAGGACTATAAAGATACCAGGCGTTTCCCCCTGGAAG
CTCCCTCGTGCGCTCTCCTGTTCCGACCCTGCCGCTTACCGGATACCTGTCCGCCTTTCTCCCTTCGGGA
AGCGTGGCGCTTTCTCATAGCTCACGCTGTAGGTATCTCAGTTCGGTGTAGGTCGTTCGCTCCAAGCTGG
GCTGTGTGCACGAACCCCCCGTTCAGCCCGACCGCTGCGCCTTATCCGGTAACTATCGTCTTGAGTCCAA
CCCGGTAAGACACGACTTATCGCCACTGGCAGCAGCCACTGGTAACAGGATTAGCAGAGCGAGGTATGTA
GGCGGTGCTACAGAGTTCTTGAAGTGGTGGCCTAACTACGGCTACACTAGAAGAACAGTATTTGGTATCT
GCGCTCTGCTGAAGCCAGTTACCTTCGGAAAAAGAGTTGGTAGCTCTTGATCCGGCAAAAAAACCACCGC
TGGTAGCGGTGGTTTTTTTGTTTGCAAGCAGCAGATTACGCGCAGAAAAAAAGGATCTCAAGAAGATCCT
TTGATCTTTTCTACGGGGTCTGACGCTCTATTCAACAAAGCCGCCGTCCCGTCAAGTCAGCGTAAATGGG
TAGGGGGCTTCAAATCGTCCGCTCTGCCAGTGTTACAACCAATTAACAAATTCTGATTAGAAAAACTCAT
CGAGCATCAAATGAAACTGCAATTTATTCATATCAGGATTATCAATACCATATTTTTGAAAAAGCCGTTT
CTGTAATGAAGGAGAAAACTCACCGAGGCAGTTCCATAGGATGGCAAGATCCTGGTATCGGTCTGCGATT
CCGACTCGTCCAACATCAATACAACCTATTAATTTCCCCTCGTCAAAAATAAGGTTATCAAGTGAGAAAT
CACCATGAGTGACGACTGAATCCGGTGAGAATGGCAAAAGCTTATGCATTTCTTTCCAGACTTGTTCAAC
AGGCCAGCCATTACGCTCGTCATCAAAATCACTCGCATCAACCAAACCGTTATTCATTCGTGATTGCGCC
TGAGCCAGACGAAATACGCGATCGCTGTTAAAAGGACAATTACAAACAGGAATCGAATGCAACCGGCGCA
GGAACACTGCCAGCGCATCAACAATATTTTCACCTGAATCAGGATATTCTTCTAATACCTGGAATGCTGT
TTTCCCGGGGATCGCAGTGGTGAGTAACCATGCATCATCAGGAGTACGGATAAAATGCTTGATGGTCGGA
AGAGGCATAAATTCCGTCAGCCAGTTTAGTCTGACCATCTCATCTGTAACATCATTGGCAACGCTACCTT
TGCCATGTTTCAGAAACAACTCTGGCGCATCGGGCTTCCCATACAATCGATAGATTGTCGCACCTGATTG
CCCGACATTATCGCGAGCCCATTTATACCCATATAAATCAGCATCCATGTTGGAATTTAATCGCGGCCTC
GAGCAAGACGTTTCCCGTTGAATATGGCTCATAACACCCCTTGTATTACTGTTTATGTAAGCAGACAGTT
TTATTGTTCATGATGATATATTTTTATCTTGTGCAATGTAACATCAGAGATTTTGAGACACAACGTGGCT
TTCCCCCGCCGCTCTAGAACTAGTGGATCCAAATAAAACGAAAGGCTCAGTCGAAAGACTGGGCCTTTCG
TTTTATCTGTTGTTTGTCGCATTATAGCAGACGTCCAGGTTGGGATACCTGAAACAAAACCCATCGTACG
GCCAAGGAAGTCTC
Features (pLannotate 1.2.2; 10 found; start..end, strand, type, name):
     24..67      -  CDS            lacZα (fragment): LacZα fragment of β-galactosidase; lacZ fragment
    163..465     -  CDS            ccdB: CCDB_ECOLI - Also known as G, letB, letD. Experimental evidence at protein level: Swiss-Prot protein existence level 1. Toxic component of a type II toxin-antitoxin (TA) system, functioning in plasmid maintainence. Responsible for the post- segregational killing (PSK) of plasmid-free cells, also referred to as a plasmid addiction system. Half-life of over 2 hours. Cell killing by CcdB is accompanied by filamentation, defects in chromosome and plasmid segregation, defects in cell division, formation of anucleate cells, decreased DNA synthesis and plasmid loss. Interferes with the activity of DN
    470..628     -  CDS            ccdA (fragment): CCDA_ECO57 - Also known as H, letA. Experimental evidence at protein level: Swiss-Prot protein existence level 1. Antitoxin component of a type II toxin-antitoxin (TA) system which inhibits the post-segregational killing (PSK) of plasmid-free cells, also referred to as a plasmid addiction system. Binds to and blocks the activity of CcdB; will also remove bound CcdB protein from the CcdB-GyrA complex by forming a CcdA-CcdB complex, a process termed rejuvenation. Functions as a transcriptional corepressor for the ccdAB operon, repression also requires CcdB (By similarity). From Escherichia coli
    810..1466    -  CDS            cat: CAT_ECOLX - Experimental evidence at protein level: Swiss-Prot protein existence level 1. This enzyme is an effector of chloramphenicol resistance in bacteria. From Escherichia coli. This protein is used as a marker in many commonly used cloning vectors, such as pACYC184.
   1467..1495    -  promoter       cat promoter (fragment): promoter of the E. coli cat gene encoding chloramphenicol acetyltransferase
   1520..1550    -  promoter       lac UV5 promoter: E. coli lac promoter with an "up" mutation
   1853..2441    -  rep_origin     ori: high-copy-number ColE1/pMB1/pBR322/pUC origin of replication
   2577..3392    -  CDS            KanR: aminoglycoside phosphotransferase; aph(3')-Ia; confers resistance to kanamycin in bacteria or G418 (Geneticin®) in eukaryotes
   3508..3530    +  misc_feature   MCS (fragment): pBluescript multiple cloning site
   3530..3576    +  terminator     rrnB T1 terminator: transcription terminator T1 from the E. coli rrnB gene
