[The description below was written by a language model from this plasmid's Addgene catalogue record and pLannotate feature annotations shown in this document.]
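Description:
pEN-X-A-ccdB-G-Z is an empty entry-type backbone for Golden Gate assembly, built on the pTwist Kan High Copy vector and catalogued as a synthetic biology plasmid. The sequenced record is about 3.7 kb. It replicates in E. coli from a high-copy ColE1/pUC-type origin and carries a kanamycin resistance gene (aph(3')-Ia) as the permanent backbone marker. No gene of interest is present; the record lists the insert as none.

The cloning position is occupied by a counter-selection stuffer consisting of the ccdB toxin gene, a partial ccdA remnant, and a chloramphenicol acetyltransferase (cat) gene with a fragment of its own promoter, with a lac UV5 promoter lying upstream of the cassette. CcdB poisons DNA gyrase and kills ordinary laboratory strains, so the unmodified plasmid has to be maintained in a ccdB-tolerant host, where chloramphenicol plus kanamycin selects for retention of the cassette. When the stuffer is exchanged for assembled parts in a Golden Gate reaction, transformants of a standard ccdB-sensitive strain survive only if the toxin cassette has been replaced, giving low background without colour screening. Small lacZα and pBluescript MCS fragments and an rrnB T1 terminator flank the region as backbone remnants and insulation.

The name suggests that X, A, G and Z denote the overhangs or flanking positions bordering the ccdB cassette, but the feature table does not annotate the type IIS restriction sites or overhangs, and the record does not state which enzyme is used. The associated publication concerns proximity labeling proteomics using a self-cleaving peptide, so the plasmid presumably served as a modular assembly recipient in that work.
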