Addgene plasmid #218892: pEN-X-A-ccdB-G-Z
Purpose: (Empty Backbone) golden gate cloning
Depositing lab: Sven Eyckerman. Depositing organization: Vlaams Instituut voor Biotechnologie (VIB, vzw). Publication: Leveraging a self-cleaving peptide for tailored control in proximity labeling proteomics. Delhaye L, Moschonas GD, Fijalkowska D, Verhee A, De Sutter D, Van de Steene T, De Meyer M, Grzesik H, Van Moortel L, De Bosscher K, Jacobs T, Eyckerman S. Cell Rep Methods. 2024 Jul 15;4(7):100818. doi: 10.1016/j.crmeth.2024.100818. Epub 2024 Jul 9. PubMed 38986614.
Backbone
  Vector backbone: pTwist Kan High Copy
  Backbone manufacturer: Twist Biosciences
  Vector type: Synthetic Biology
Growth in bacteria
  Bacterial resistance: Chloramphenicol and Kanamycin, 25 & 50 μg/mL
  Growth temperature: 37°C
  Growth strain: ccdB Survival
  Copy number: High Copy
Gene/Insert
  Gene/Insert name: None
Terms and licenses: Academic/Nonprofit Terms; Industry Terms: Not Available to Industry
Depositor comments: Please visit https://doi.org/10.1101/2023.11.03.565112 for bioRxiv preprint.
How to cite: pEN-X-A-ccdB-G-Z was a gift from Sven Eyckerman (Addgene plasmid # 218892 ; http://n2t.net/addgene:218892 ; RRID:Addgene_218892)
